>Addgene plasmid #148094 | pnYC-NpM-CtPAN2_1-457_Y | depositor full sequence | sequence record 290541 | Full Sequence
GGTATGGCAATGAAAGACGGTGAGCTGGTGATATGGGATAGTGTTCACCCTTGTTACACCGTTTTCCATG
AGCAAACTGAAACGTTTTCATCGCTCTGGAGTGAATACCACGACGATTTCCGGCAGTTTCTACACATATA
TTCGCAAGATGTGGCGTGTTACGGTGAAAACCTGGCCTATTTCCCTAAAGGGTTTATTGAGAATATGTTT
TTCGTCTCAGCCAATCCCTGGGTGAGTTTCACCAGTTTTGATTTAAACGTGGCCAATATGGACAACTTCT
TCGCCCCCGTTTTCACCATGGGCAAATATTATACGCAAGGCGACAAGGTGCTGATGCCGCTGGCGATTCA
GGTTCATCATGCCGTCTGTGATGGCTTCCATGTCGGCAGAATGCTTAATGAATTACAACAGTACTGCGAT
GAGTGGCAGGGCGGGGCGTAATTTTTTTAAGGCAGTTATTGGTGCCCTTAAACGCCTGGTGCTACGCCTG
AATAAGTGATAATAAGCGGATGAATGGCAGAAATTCGAAAGCAAATTCGACCCGGTCGTCGGTTCAGGGC
AGGGTCGTTAAATAGCCGCTTATGTCTATTGCTGGTTTACCGGTTTATTGACTACCGGAAGCAGTGTGAC
CGTGTGCTTCTCAAATGCCTGAGGCCAGTTTGCTCAGGCTCTCCCCGTGGAGGTAATAATTGACGATATG
ATCATTTATTCTGCCTCCCAGAGCCTGATAAAAACGGTTAGCGCTTCGTTAATACAGATGTAGGTGTTCC
ACAGGGTAGCCAGCAGCATCCTGCGATGCAGATCCGGAACATAATGGTGCAGGGCGCTTGTTTCGGCGTG
GGTATGGTGGCAGGCCCCGTGGCCGGGGGACTGTTGGGCGCTGCCGGCACCTGTCCTACGAGTTGCATGA
TAAAGAAGACAGTCATAAGTGCGGCGACGATAGTCATGCCCCGCGCCCACCGGAAGGAGCTACCGGACAG
CGGTGCGGACTGTTGTAACTCAGAATAAGAAATGAGGCCGCTCATGGCGTTGACTCTCAGTCATAGTATC
GTGGTATCACCGGTTGGTTCCACTCTCTGTTGCGGGCAACTTCAGCAGCACGTAGGGGACTTCCGCGTTT
CCAGACTTTACGAAACACGGAAACCGAAGACCATTCATGTTGTTGCTCAGGTCGCAGACGTTTTGCAGCA
GCAGTCGCTTCACGTTCGCTCGCGTATCGGTGATTCATTCTGCTAACCAGTAAGGCAACCCCGCCAGCCT
AGCCGGGTCCTCAACGACAGGAGCACGATCATGCGCACCCGTGGCCAGGACCCAACGCTGCCCGAGATGC
GCCGCGTGCGGCTGCTGGAGATGGCGGACGCGATGGATATGTTCTGCCAAGGGTTGGTTTGCGCATTCAC
AGTTCTCCGCAAGAATTGATTGGCTCCAATTCTTGGAGTGGTGAATCCGTTAGCGAGGTGCCGCCGGCTT
CCATTCAGGTCGAGGTGGCCCGGCTCCATGCACCGCGACGCAACGCGGGGAGGCAGACAAGGTATAGGGC
GGCGCCTACAATCCATGCCAACCCGTTCCATGTGCTCGCCGAGGCGGCATAAATCGCCGTGACGATCAGC
GGTCCAGTGATCGAAGTTAGGCTGGTAAGAGCCGCGAGCGATCCTTGAAGCTGTCCCTGATGGTCGTCAT
CTACCTGCCTGGACAGCATGGCCTGCAACGCGGGCATCCCGATGCCGCCGGAAGCGAGAAGAATCATAAT
GGGGAAGGCCATCCAGCCTCGCGTCGCGAACGCCAGCAAGACGTAGCCCAGCGCGTCGGCCGCCATGCCG
GCGATAATGGCCTGCTTCTCGCCGAAACGTTTGGTGGCGGGACCAGTGACGAAGGCTTGAGCGAGGGCGT
GCAAGATTCCGAATACCGCAAGCGACAGGCCGATCATCGTCGCGCTCCAGCGAAAGCGGTCCTCGCCGAA
AATGACCCAGAGCGCTGCCGGCACCTGTCCTACGAGTTGCATGATAAAGAAGACAGTCATAAGTGCGGCG
ACGATAGTCATGCCCCGCGCCCACCGGAAGGAGCTGACTGGGTTGAAGGCTCTCAAGGGCATCGGTCGAC
GCTCTCCCTTATGCGACTCCTGCATTAGGAAGCAGCCCAGTAGTAGGTTGAGGCCGTTGAGCACCGCCGC
CGCAAGGAATGGTGCATGCAAGGAGATGGCGCCCAACAGTCCCCCGGCCACGGGGCCTGCCACCATACCC
ACGCCGAAACAAGCGCTCATGAGCCCGAAGTGGCGAGCCCGATCTTCCCCATCGGTGATGTCGGCGATAT
AGGCGCCAGCAACCGCACCTGTGGCGCCGGTGATGCCGGCCACGATGCGTCCGGCGTAGAGGATCAGACT
AAGATCTCGATCCCGCGAAATTAATACGACTCACTATAGGGGAATTGTGAGCGGATAACAATTCCCCACT
AGTAATAATTTTGTTTAACTTTAAGAAGGAGATATACCATGGAAACTGAAGAAGGTAAACTGGTAATCTG
GATTAACGGCGATAAAGGCTATAACGGTCTCGCTGAAGTCGGTAAGAAATTCGAGAAAGATACCGGAATT
AAAGTCACCGTTGAGCATCCGGATAAACTGGAAGAGAAATTCCCACAGGTTGCGGCAACTGGCGATGGCC
CTGACATTATCTTCTGGGCACACGACCGCTTTGGTGGCTACGCTCAATCTGGCCTGTTGGCTGAAATCAC
CCCGGACAAAGCGTTCCAGGACAAGCTGTATCCGTTTACCTGGGATGCCGTACGTTACAACGGCAAGCTG
ATTGCTTACCCGATCGCTGTTGAAGCGTTATCGCTGATTTATAACAAAGACCTGCTGCCGAACCCGCCAA
AAACCTGGGAAGAGATCCCGGCGCTGGATAAAGAACTGAAAGCGAAAGGTAAGAGCGCCCTGATGTTCAA
CCTGCAAGAACCGTACTTCACCTGGCCGCTGATTGCTGCTGACGGGGGTTATGCGTTCAAGTATGAAAAC
GGCAAGTACGACATTAAAGACGTGGGCGTGGATAACGCTGGCGCGAAAGCGGGTCTGACCTTCCTGGTTG
ACCTGATTAAAAACAAACACATGAATGCAGACACCGATTACTCCATCGCAGAAGCTGCCTTTAATAAAGG
CGAAACAGCGATGACCATCAACGGCCCGTGGGCATGGTCCAACATCGACACCAGCAAAGTGAATTATGGT
GTAACGGTACTGCCGACCTTCAAGGGTCAACCATCCAAACCGTTCGTTGGCGTGCTGAGCGCAGGTATTA
ACGCCGCCAGTCCGAACAAAGAGCTGGCAAAAGAGTTCCTCGAAAACTATCTGCTGACTGATGAAGGTCT
GGAAGCGGTTAATAAAGACAAACCGCTGGGTGCCGTAGCGCTGAAGTCTTACGAGGAAGAGTTGGCGAAA
GATCCACGTATTGCCGCCACGATGGAAAACGCCCAGAAAGGTGAAATCATGCCGAACATCCCGCAGATGT
CCGCTTTCTGGTATGCCGTGCGTACTGCGGTGATCAACGCCGCCAGCGGTCGTCAGACTGTCGATGAAGC
CCTTAAAGACGCGCAGACTGGTACCGGCAGCGGCCTGGAAGTTCTGTTCCAGGGGCCCCATATGGATGCA
GATTGGGATGAAGTTACCCGTATTGCATATCCGGCACCGGGTACAAATGATTTTCCGCGTCCGGCAACCG
CAGTTGCATTTGATCCGATTGCAGAACTGCTGTGGGCAGGTTTTGATCGTGGTCGTGTTTGTAGCTTTTA
TGGTCGTGATCTGACCCGTTATACCGCCTTCAAAATTCAGCCTGCAAGCGAAGGTCCGGTTCGTCAGTTT
CTGTTTCATGATAAAGGTGTTATTGTTCTGGGCACCCGTAGCGTTCACATGGCAATGCGTCGTGGTCCGG
CACTGTGGAATATTCGTCATGAAAATATGAAAGATCTGCGCTGCATGAGCTTTACCAGCAAAGGCACCCA
AGAAATTATTGTTGCAGGTTGGCAGGATACCATGCTGGTTATTGATGTTCTGAAAGGCGACATCATCAAA
CAAATTCCGGCACAGCATCATTACAGCATTATGAAAAAAAGCCGCTATATTTGCGCAGCAACCAAAACCG
GTAGCGTTGATCTGATTGATCCGCTGAGCTTTAAAATCGTTCGTAGCTGGCAGGCACATGCAAGCTATAT
TAACGATATGGATGCCCAGAATGATTTCATTGTTACCTGTGGTGGTAGCCTGAAACAGCAGGCAGCACAG
ACCTATATGCTGGATCCGTATGTTAATGTGTTCGATCTGAAAAATATGGCCAGCATGAAACCGATGCCGT
TTCCGCCTCTGGCAGCCCATGTTCGTCTGCATCCGCGTATGCTGACCACCGCAATTGTTACCAGTCAGCA
TGGTCAGATGCATGTTGTGGATATTATGAATCCGAATAGCAGCACCGTTCGCTATGCAAATATTAGCAGC
TATGTGAAACTGTTTGAAATTGCACCGAGCGGTGAAGCACTGGTGATTGGTGATGCCGATTGTAATATTC
ATCTGTGGGGTAGTCCGACCAAAATCCATTTTACCGATATGGCAATTCCGATTGAACTGCCGGAACCGGA
AGAACCGGCTCCGGTGCTGGATTGGAGCATTGAAACACCGCTGAGCAGCATTGGTCTGCCGTATTATCGT
GAACCGCTGTTTAGCGCATGGCCTGCAGATATTATCAGTGATGTTGGTGCACCTCCGCTGCAGCTGGAAC
CGAGCTTTGTTGCCACACTGAAACAGGCAGAATGGGGTCTGTATGGTAAAAACACCCGTAATGTTCGTCG
TAATCAGGTTGAAGATACCCGCAATACCAATAAACAGAGCAATGCACTGCAGGCACCGAAATTTCTGAGC
GAACGTGCCCGTGAAAGCGCACTGAGCAGCGGTGGTGATAGCAGCAGCGATCCGCAGGTTGATCAAGAAC
CTGAAGATCCGAATGAAATCGAAAGTCTGAAATGATCTAGAGCTAGCCCTAGGAGATCCGGCTGCTAACA
AAGCCCGAAAGGAAGCTGAGTTGGCTGCTGCCACCGCTGAGCAATAACTAGCATAACCCCTTGGGGCCTC
TAAACGGGTCTTGAGGGGTTTTTTGCTGAAAGGAGGAACTATATCCGGATATCCCGCAAGAGGCCCGGCA
GTACCGGCATAACCAAGCCTATGCCTACAGCATCCAGGGTGACGGTGCCGAGGATGACGATGAGCGCATT
GTTAGATTTCATACACGGTGCCTGACTGCGTTAGCAATTTAACTGTGATAAACTACCGCATTAAAGCTTA
TCGATGATAAGCTGTCAAACATGAGAATTACAACTTATATCGTATGGGGCTGACTTCAGGTGCTACATTT
GAAGAGATAAATTGCACTGAAATCAAGAAATATTTTATCTGATTAATAAGATGATCTTCTTGAGATCGTT
TTGGTCTGCGCGTAATCTCTTGCTCTGAAAACGAAAAAACCGCCTTGCAGGGCGGTTTTTCGAAGGTTCT
CTGAGCTACCAACTCTTTGAACCGAGGTAACTGGCTTGGAGGAGCGCAGTCACCAAAACTTGTCCTTTCA
GTTTAGCCTTAACCGGCGCATGACTTCAAGACTAACTCCTCTAAATCAATTACCAGTGGCTGCTGCCAGT
GGTGCTTTTGCATGTCTTTCCGGGTTGGACTCAAGACGATAGTTACCGGATAAGGCGCAGCGGTCGGACT
GAACGGGGGGTTCGTGCATACAGTCCAGCTTGGAGCGAACTGCCTACCCGGAACTGAGTGTCAGGCGTGG
AATGAGACAAACGCGGCCATAACAGCGGAATGACACCGGTAAACCGAAAGGCAGGAACAGGAGAGCGCAC
GAGGGAGCCGCCAGGGGGAAACGCCTGGTATCTTTATAGTCCTGTCGGGTTTCGCCACCACTGATTTGAG
CGTCAGATTTCGTGATGCTTGTCAGGGGGGCGGAGCCTATGGAAAAACGGCTTTGCCGCGGCCCTCTCAC
TTCCCTGTTAAGTATCTTCCTGGCATCTTCCAGGAAATCTCCGCCCCGTTCGTAAGCCATTTCCGCTCGC
CGCAGTCGAACGACCGAGCGTAGCGAGTCAGTGAGCGAGGAAGCGGAATATATCCTGTATCACATATTCT
GCTGACGCACCGGTGCAGCCTTTTTTCTCCTGCCACATGAAGCACTTCACTGACACCCTCATCAGTGCCA
ACATAGTAAGCCAGTATACACTCCCCTAGCGCTGATGTCCGGCGGTGCTTTTGCCGTTACGCACCACCCC
GTCAGTAGCTGAACAGGAGGGACAGCTGATAGAAACAGAAGCCACTGGAGCACCTCAAAAACACCATCAT
ACACTAAATCAGTAAGTTGGCAGCATCACCCGACGCACTTTGCGCCGAATAAATACCTGTGACGGAAGAT
CACTTCGCAGAATAAATAAATCCTGGTGTCCCTGTTGATACCGGGAAGCCCTGGGCCAACTTTTGGCGAA
AATGAGACGTTGATCGGCACGTAAGAGGTTCCAACTTTCACCATAATGAAATAAGATCACTACCGGGCGT
ATTTTTTGAGTTATCGAGATTTTCAGGAGCTAAGGAAGCTAAAATGGAGAAAAAAATCACTGGATATACC
ACCGTTGATATATCCCAATGGCATCGTAAAGAACATTTTGAGGCATTTCAGTCAGTTGCTCAATGTACCT
ATAACCAGACCGTTCAGCTGGATATTACGGCCTTTTTAAAGACCGTAAAGAAAAATAAGCACAAGTTTTA
TCCGGCCTTTATTCACATTCTTGCCCGCCTGATGAATGCTCATCCGGAATTC
Features (pLannotate 1.2.2; 18 found; start..end, strand, type, name):
    739..834     -  CDS            resD (fragment): REDF_ECOLI - Also known as D. Protein inferred from homology: Swiss-Prot protein existence level 3. Acts as a repressor of transcription and as a site-specific resolvase that cleaves at the RfsF site. From Escherichia coli (strain K12).
    824..881     +  CDS            TcR (fragment): tetracycline efflux protein; tet; confers resistance to tetracycline
    878..971     -  CDS            TcR (fragment): tetracycline efflux protein; tet; confers resistance to tetracycline
   1475..2375    -  CDS            TcR (fragment): tetracycline efflux protein; tet; confers resistance to tetracycline
   2402..2420    +  promoter       T7 promoter: promoter for bacteriophage T7 RNA polymerase
   2421..2445    +  protein_bind   lac operator: The lac repressor binds to the lac operator to inhibit transcription in E. coli. This inhibition can be relieved by adding lactose or isopropyl-β-D-thiogalactopyranoside (IPTG). lac repressor encoded by lacI
   2460..2482    +  RBS            RBS: efficient ribosome binding site from bacteriophage T7 gene 10 (Olins and Rangwala, 1989)
   2493..3589    +  CDS            MBP (fragment): maltose binding protein from E. coli; malE (mutated); This version of the gene does not encode a signal sequence, so MBP will remain in the cytosol.
   3632..5002    +  CDS            PAN2 (fragment): PAN2_CHATD - Experimental evidence at protein level: Swiss-Prot protein existence level 1. Catalytic subunit of the poly(A)-nuclease (PAN) deadenylation complex, one of two cytoplasmic mRNA deadenylases involved in mRNA turnover. PAN specifically shortens poly(A) tails of RNA and the activity is stimulated by poly(A)-binding protein PAB1. PAN deadenylation is followed by rapid degradation of the shortened mRNA tails by the CCR4-NOT complex. Deadenylated mRNAs are then degraded by two alternative mechanisms, namely exosome-mediated 3'-5' exonucleolytic degradation, or deadenlyation-dependent mR
   5031..5080    +  CDS            SET1 (fragment): solubility-enhancement tag derived from T7 phage gene 10B
   5088..5135    +  terminator     T7 terminator: transcription terminator for bacteriophage T7 RNA polymerase
   5158..5262    -  CDS            TcR (fragment): tetracycline efflux protein; tet; confers resistance to tetracycline
   5310..5338    -  promoter       tet promoter: E. coli promoter for tetracycline efflux protein gene
   5450..5995    +  rep_origin     p15A ori: Plasmids containing the medium-copy-number p15A origin of replication can be propagated in E. coli cells that contain a second plasmid with the ColE1 origin.
   6083..6138    +  rep_origin     RSF ori (fragment): Plasmids containing the RSF 1030 origin of replication can be propagated in E. coli cells that contain additional plasmids with compatible origins.
   6257..6400    -  mobile_element IS1 (fragment): prokaryotic transposable element IS1
   6521..6623    +  promoter       cat promoter: promoter of the E. coli cat gene encoding chloramphenicol acetyltransferase
   6624..441     +  CDS            CmR (across the origin): chloramphenicol acetyltransferase; cat; confers resistance to chloramphenicol
