[The description below was written by a language model from this plasmid's Addgene catalogue record and pLannotate feature annotations shown in this document.]
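Description:
pnYC-NpM-CtPAN2_1-457_Y is a 6,842 bp bacterial expression plasmid for producing an N-terminal fragment (residues 1–457) of PAN2 from the thermophilic fungus Chaetomium thermophilum in E. coli. The catalogue lists the backbone as unknown, but the annotated features point to a pACYC184-like architecture: a p15A origin of replication, a chloramphenicol acetyltransferase gene driven by its own cat promoter, and scattered remnants of a tetracycline resistance gene and its promoter that appear to have been disrupted by insertion of the expression cassette. Selection is therefore by chloramphenicol, and the plasmid is recorded as low copy. Because p15A is compatible with ColE1-type origins, a plasmid of this kind can be maintained alongside a second expression vector, which suits co-expression of protein complex partners, although the record does not explicitly state this use.

The expression cassette is a T7 system: a T7 promoter followed by a lac operator for IPTG-inducible control, the T7 gene 10 ribosome binding site, and a T7 terminator. The open reading frame begins with a cytosolic maltose-binding protein lacking its signal sequence, serving as an N-terminal solubility and affinity tag, followed by the PAN2 coding region, which the depositor notes is a codon-optimized synthetic cDNA. A short downstream match to a T7 gene 10-derived sequence is likely vector residue rather than a functional tag. No lacI gene is annotated. PAN2 is the catalytic subunit of the PAN2–PAN3 deadenylase that shortens mRNA poly(A) tails, and the construct comes from work on how a PAN3 dimer recruits PAN2, consistent with recombinant protein production for structural and biochemical studies.
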