Addgene plasmid #148094: pnYC-NpM-CtPAN2_1-457_Y
Purpose: Bacterial Expression of CtPAN2_1-457
Depositing lab: Elisa Izaurralde. Depositing organization: Max Planck Institute for Developmental Biology. Publication: An asymmetric PAN3 dimer recruits a single PAN2 exonuclease to mediate mRNA deadenylation and decay. Jonas S, Christie M, Peter D, Bhandari D, Loh B, Huntzinger E, Weichenrieder O, Izaurralde E. Nat Struct Mol Biol. 2014 Jul;21(7):599-608. doi: 10.1038/nsmb.2837. Epub 2014 Jun 1. PubMed 24880343.
Backbone
  Vector backbone: Unknown
  Vector type: Bacterial Expression
Growth in bacteria
  Bacterial resistance: Chloramphenicol, 25 μg/mL
  Growth temperature: 37°C
  Growth strain: DH5alpha
  Copy number: Low Copy
Gene/Insert
  Gene/Insert name: CtPAN2_1-457
  Species: Chaetomium thermophilum
  Cloning method: Unknown
Terms and licenses: Academic/Nonprofit Terms; Industry Terms: Not Available to Industry
Depositor comments: codon optimized cDNA from GeneArt Plasmids from this collection were made available to the research community and donated after the lab closed. Please note that the sequence provided by the depositing laboratory may be theoretical/predicted or based on Sanger sequencing results. There may be discrepancies between sequencing results obtained by Addgene and the depositor sequence. If an Addgene verified sequence is not available, please contact before placing your order to request that our lab fully sequence the plasmid.
How to cite: pnYC-NpM-CtPAN2_1-457_Y was a gift from Elisa Izaurralde (Addgene plasmid # 148094 ; http://n2t.net/addgene:148094 ; RRID:Addgene_148094)
